LOCUS       Exported 806 bp ds-DNA linear SYN 10-JUN-2021
DEFINITION  synthetic linear DNA
ACCESSION   .
VERSION     .
KEYWORDS    LHP462 - Ub-HA
SOURCE      synthetic DNA construct
  ORGANISM  synthetic DNA construct
REFERENCE   1 (bases 1 to 806)
  TITLE     Linda Hicke lab unpublished Ubiquitin constructs
  JOURNAL   Unpublished
REFERENCE   2 (bases 1 to 806)
  AUTHORS   .
  TITLE     Direct Submission
  JOURNAL   Exported Jun 10, 2021 from SnapGene Server 1.1.58
            http://www.snapgene.com
FEATURES             Location/Qualifiers
     source          1..806
                     /organism="synthetic DNA construct"
                     /mol_type="other DNA"
     CDS             7..33
                     /codon_start=1
                     /product="HA (human influenza hemagglutinin) epitope tag"
                     /label=HA
                     /translation="YPYDVPDYA"
     CDS             43..270
                     /codon_start=1
                     /product="human ubiquitin"
                     /label=ubiquitin
                     /translation="MQIFVKTLTGKTITLEVESSDTIDNVKSKIQDKEGIPPDQQRLIF
                     AGKQLEDGRTLSDYNIQKESTLHLVLRLRGG"
     terminator      383..630
                     /gene="S. cerevisiae CYC1"
                     /label=CYC1 terminator
                     /note="transcription terminator for CYC1"
     primer_bind     complement(399..417)
                     /label=CYC1
                     /note="CYC1 transcription termination signal, reverse
                     primer"
ORIGIN
        1 atgtgttacc catacgacgt tccagactac gctagcttgg gtatgcagat cttcgtcaag
       61 acgttaaccg gtaaaaccat aactctagaa gttgaatctt ccgataccat cgacaacgtt
      121 aagtcgaaaa ttcaagacaa ggaaggcatt ccacctgatc aacaaagatt gatctttgcc
      181 ggtaagcagc tcgaggacgg tagaacgctg tctgattaca acattcagaa ggagtcgacc
      241 ttacatcttg tcttaagact aagaggtggt tgaggtacca agatggcctt tggtgggttg
      301 aagaaggaaa aagacagaaa cgacttaatt acctacttga aaaaagcctg tgagtaaaca
      361 ggcccctttt cctttgtcga tatcatgtaa ttagttatgt cacgcttaca ttcacgccct
      421 ccccccacat ccgctctaac cgaaaaggaa ggagttagac aacctgaagt ctaggtccct
      481 atttattttt ttatagttat gttagtatta agaacgttat ttatatttca aatttttctt
      541 ttttttctgt acagacgcgt gtacgcatgt aacattatac tgaaaacctt gcttgagaag
      601 gttttgggac gctcgaaggc tttaatttgc aagcttatcg cctgatgcgg tattttctcc
      661 ttacgcatct gtgcggtatt tcacaccgca tagggtaata actgatataa ttaaattgaa
      721 gctctaattt gtgagtttag tatacatgca tttacttata atacagtttt ttagttttgc
      781 tggccgcatc ttctcaaata tgcttc
//
